Addgene plasmid #185285: pST_AfrLEA3m (pBS0911)
Purpose: For the mammalian expression of the brine shrimp protein AfrLEA3m. This is one of the top performing targets in our apoptosis assay (it protected from apoptosis).
Depositing lab: Pamela Silver. Depositing organization: Harvard Medical School. Publication: Natural and Designed Proteins Inspired by Extremotolerant Organisms Can Form Condensates and Attenuate Apoptosis in Human Cells. Veling MT, Nguyen DT, Thadani NN, Oster ME, Rollins NJ, Brock KP, Bethel NP, Lim S, Baker D, Way JC, Marks DS, Chang RL, Silver PA. ACS Synth Biol. 2022 Mar 18;11(3):1292-1302. doi: 10.1021/acssynbio.1c00572. Epub 2022 Feb 18. PubMed 35176859.
Backbone
  Vector backbone: YK 02
  Vector type: Mammalian Expression
Growth in bacteria
  Bacterial resistance: Ampicillin, 100 μg/mL
  Growth temperature: 37°C
  Growth strain: DH5alpha
  Copy number: High Copy
Gene/Insert
  Gene/Insert name: AfrLEA3m
  Species: A. franciscana
  Insert size (bp): 330
  Cloning method: Gibson Cloning
Terms and licenses: Academic/Nonprofit Terms; Industry Terms: Not Available to Industry
Depositor comments: This is one of the top performing targets in our apoptosis assay (it protected from apoptosis). See supplemental table 2 in our paper to see its performance in our assay. The negative control for this assay is pSecTag2 B which can be obtained from Thermo here https://www.thermofisher.com/order/catalog/product/V90020
How to cite: pST_AfrLEA3m (pBS0911) was a gift from Pamela Silver (Addgene plasmid # 185285 ; http://n2t.net/addgene:185285 ; RRID:Addgene_185285)
