[The description below was written by a language model from this plasmid's Addgene catalogue record and pLannotate feature annotations shown in this document.]
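Description:
pST_AfrLEA3m (pBS0911) is a mammalian expression plasmid of about 5.2 kb carrying AfrLEA3m, a protein from the brine shrimp Artemia franciscana. The 330 bp insert was placed by Gibson cloning into a backbone recorded as YK 02. The plasmid is maintained in E. coli at high copy through a ColE1/pUC-type origin and selected with ampicillin via the bla gene and its native promoter. An f1 origin is also present, which in principle allows single-stranded DNA production.

The expression cassette uses the human cytomegalovirus immediate-early enhancer and promoter, followed by a T7 promoter, and ends with the bovine growth hormone polyadenylation signal. The insert itself is not annotated in the feature table, but the unannotated interval between the T7 promoter and the poly(A) signal is where it would sit. A fragment matching the FLAG epitope lies just upstream of the terminator, suggesting a C-terminal tag for detection, though the catalogue fields do not mention one. A second cassette places the Sh ble gene under tandem SV40 early and EM7 promoters with an SV40 poly(A) signal, giving Zeocin/bleomycin-family resistance usable in both mammalian cells and bacteria. The short annotations for an HIV-1 LTR, a second ble fragment, lacI and the lac promoter region are small partial matches, most likely backbone remnants rather than functional elements.

According to the depositor, the construct was used to express AfrLEA3m in human cells as part of a study of proteins from extremotolerant organisms. It was among the best performers in their apoptosis assay, protecting cells from apoptosis. The commercial vector pSecTag2 B served as the negative control.
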