Features (pLannotate 1.2.2; 21 found; start..end, strand, type, name):
     38..90      -  misc_feature   bom (fragment): basis of mobility region from pBR322
    245..624     +  enhancer       CMV enhancer: human cytomegalovirus immediate early enhancer
    625..828     +  promoter       CMV promoter: human cytomegalovirus (CMV) immediate early promoter
    824..857     +  LTR            5' LTR (truncated) (fragment): truncated 5' long terminal repeat (LTR) from HIV-1
    873..891     +  promoter       T7 promoter: promoter for bacteriophage T7 RNA polymerase
   1221..1241    +  CDS            FLAG (fragment): FLAG® epitope tag, followed by an enterokinase cleavage site
   1264..1488    +  polyA_signal   bGH poly(A) signal: bovine growth hormone polyadenylation signal
   1492..1513    +  promoter       SV40 promoter (fragment): SV40 enhancer and early promoter
   1534..1962    +  rep_origin     f1 ori (sequence partly withheld): f1 bacteriophage origin of replication; arrow indicates direction of (+) strand synthesis
   1976..2305    +  promoter       SV40 promoter: SV40 enhancer and early promoter
   2353..2400    +  promoter       EM7 promoter: synthetic bacterial promoter&nbsp
   2419..2793    +  CDS            BleoR: antibiotic-binding protein; Sh ble from Streptoalloteichus hindustanus; confers resistance to bleomycin, phleomycin, and Zeocin™
   2803..2928    +  CDS            ble (fragment): BLE_KLEPN - Experimental evidence at protein level: Swiss-Prot protein existence level 1. Binding protein with a strong affinity to the bleomycin family of antibiotics. Binds to CL990; an antimitotic-antibiotic compound. From Klebsiella pneumoniae.
   2923..3044    +  polyA_signal   SV40 poly(A) signal: SV40 polyadenylation signal
   3117..3133    -  protein_bind   lac operator: The lac repressor binds to the lac operator to inhibit transcription in E. coli. This inhibition can be relieved by adding lactose or isopropyl-β-D-thiogalactopyranoside (IPTG). lac repressor encoded by lacI
   3141..3171    -  promoter       lac promoter: promoter for the E. coli lac operon
   3186..3207    -  protein_bind   CAP binding site: CAP binding activates transcription in the presence of cAMP. E. coli catabolite activator protein
   3220..3312    -  CDS            lacI (fragment): lac repressor; lacI; The lac repressor binds to the lac operator to inhibit transcription in E. coli. This inhibition can be relieved by adding lactose or isopropyl-β-D-thiogalactopyranoside (IPTG).
   3495..4083    -  rep_origin     ori: high-copy-number ColE1/pMB1/pBR322/pUC origin of replication
   4254..5114    -  CDS            AmpR: β-lactamase; bla; confers resistance to ampicillin, carbenicillin, and related antibiotics
   5115..5219    -  promoter       AmpR promoter: bla
>Addgene plasmid #185285 | pST_AfrLEA3m (pBS0911) | addgene full sequence | sequence record 363891 | Addgene NGS Result
ACCTGACGTCGACGGATCGGGAGATCTCCCGATCCCCTATGGTGCACTCTCAGTACAATCTGCTCTGATG
CCGCATAGTTAAGCCAGTATCTGCTCCCTGCTTGTGTGTTGGAGGTCGCTGAGTAGTGCGCGAGCAAAAT
TTAAGCTACAACAAGGCAAGGCTTGACCGACAATTGCATGAAGAATCTGCTTAGGGTTAGGCGTTTTGCG
CTGCTTCGCGATGTACGGGCCAGATATACGCGTTGACATTGATTATTGACTAGTTATTAATAGTAATCAA
TTACGGGGTCATTAGTTCATAGCCCATATATGGAGTTCCGCGTTACATAACTTACGGTAAATGGCCCGCC
TGGCTGACCGCCCAACGACCCCCGCCCATTGACGTCAATAATGACGTATGTTCCCATAGTAACGCCAATA
GGGACTTTCCATTGACGTCAATGGGTGGAGTATTTACGGTAAACTGCCCACTTGGCAGTACATCAAGTGT
ATCATATGCCAAGTACGCCCCCTATTGACGTCAATGACGGTAAATGGCCCGCCTGGCATTATGCCCAGTA
CATGACCTTATGGGACTTTCCTACTTGGCAGTACATCTACGTATTAGTCATCGCTATTACCATGGTGATG
CGGTTTTGGCAGTACATCAATGGGCGTGGATAGCGGTTTGACTCACGGGGATTTCCAAGTCTCCACCCCA
TTGACGTCAATGGGAGTTTGTTTTGGCACCAAAATCAACGGGACTTTCCAAAATGTCGTAACAACTCCGC
CCCATTGACGCAAATGGGCGGTAGGCGTGTACGGTGGGAGGTCTATATAAGCAGAGCTCTCTGGCTAACT
AGAGAACCCACTGCTTACTGGCTTATCGAAATTAATACGACTCACTATAGGGAGACCCAAGCTGGCTAGC
CACCATGGAGCTGAGCAGCAGCAAGCTGAACAGGAACATCTTCAAGAGGAGCAGCAGCGTGCTGCACTGG
CACTTCTACAGGCTGTTCGGCAAGAAGTACCCCAGCAAGATGAGCGAGCAGGGCAAGCTGAGCAGGCAGG
AGGCCGGCCAAAGGGGAGGACAAGCCAGAGCAGAACAATTGGGCCATGAAGGCTACGTGGAGATGGGCAG
GAAGGGCGGCCAAGCCAGAGCCGAACAATTGGGTCATGAAGGATACCAGGAGATGGGCCAGAAGGGCGGC
CTGGCCAGGCAGCAGTGAGGATCTGGGGACTACAAGGACGACGACGACAAGTGAACCCGCTGATCAGCCT
CGACTGTGCCTTCTAGTTGCCAGCCATCTGTTGTTTGCCCCTCCCCCGTGCCTTCCTTGACCCTGGAAGG
TGCCACTCCCACTGTCCTTTCCTAATAAAATGAGGAAATTGCATCGCATTGTCTGAGTAGGTGTCATTCT
ATTCTGGGGGGTGGGGTGGGGCAGGACAGCAAGGGGGAGGATTGGGAAGACAATAGCAGGCATGCTGGGG
ATGCGGTGGGCTCTATGGCTTCTGAGGCGGAAAGAACCAGCTGGGGCTCTAGGGGGTATCCCC
[124 nt withheld, positions 1534-1657]
C
[91 nt withheld, positions 1659-1749]
A
[49 nt withheld, positions 1751-1799]
CCTTTGACGTTGGAGTCCACGTTCTTT
[37 nt withheld, positions 1827-1863]
ACCCTATCTCGGTCTATTCTTTTGATTTATAAGGGATTTTGCCGATTTCGGCCTATTGGTTAAAAAATGA
GCTGATTTAACAAAAATTTAACGCGAATTAATTCTGTGGAATGTGTGTCAGTTAGGGTGTGGAAAGTCCC
CAGGCTCCCCAGCAGGCAGAAGTATGCAAAGCATGCATCTCAATTAGTCAGCAACCAGGTGTGGAAAGTC
CCCAGGCTCCCCAGCAGGCAGAAGTATGCAAAGCATGCATCTCAATTAGTCAGCAACCATAGTCCCGCCC
CTAACTCCGCCCATCCCGCCCCTAACTCCGCCCAGTTCCGCCCATTCTCCGCCCCATGGCTGACTAATTT
TTTTTATTTATGCAGAGGCCGAGGCCGCCTCTGCCTCTGAGCTATTCCAGAAGTAGTGAGGAGGCTTTTT
TGGAGGCCTAGGCTTTTGCAAAAAGCTCCCGGGAGCTTGTATATCCATTTTCGGATCTGATCAGCACGTG
TTGACAATTAATCATCGGCATAGTATATCGGCATAGTATAATACGACAAGGTGAGGAACTAAACCATGGC
CAAGTTGACCAGTGCCGTTCCGGTGCTCACCGCGCGCGACGTCGCCGGAGCGGTCGAGTTCTGGACCGAC
CGGCTCGGGTTCTCCCGGGACTTCGTGGAGGACGACTTCGCCGGTGTGGTCCGGGACGACGTGACCCTGT
TCATCAGCGCGGTCCAGGACCAGGTGGTGCCGGACAACACCCTGGCCTGGGTGTGGGTGCGCGGCCTGGA
CGAGCTGTACGCCGAGTGGTCGGAGGTCGTGTCCACGAACTTCCGGGACGCCTCCGGGCCGGCCATGACC
GAGATCGGCGAGCAGCCGTGGGGGCGGGAGTTCGCCCTGCGCGACCCGGCCGGCAACTGCGTGCACTTCG
TGGCCGAGGAGCAGGACTGACACGTGCTACGAGATTTCGATTCCACCGCCGCCTTCTATGAAAGGTTGGG
CTTCGGAATCGTTTTCCGGGACGCCGGCTGGATGATCCTCCAGCGCGGGGATCTCATGCTGGAGTTCTTC
GCCCACCCCAACTTGTTTATTGCAGCTTATAATGGTTACAAATAAAGCAATAGCATCACAAATTTCACAA
ATAAAGCATTTTTTTCACTGCATTCTAGTTGTGGTTTGTCCAAACTCATCAATGTATCTTATCATGTCTG
TATACCGTCGACCTCTAGCTAGAGCTTGGCGTAATCATGGTCATAGCTGTTTCCTGTGTGAAATTGTTAT
CCGCTCACAATTCCACACAACATACGAGCCGGAAGCATAAAGTGTAAAGCCTGGGGTGCCTAATGAGTGA
GCTAACTTACATTAATTGCGTTGCGCTCACTGCCCGCTTTCCAGTCGGGAAACCTGTCGTGCCAGCTGCA
TTAATGAATCGGCCAACGCGCGGGGAGAGGCGGTTTGCGTATTGGGCGCTCTTCCGCTTCCTCGCTCACT
GACTCGCTGCGCTCGGTCGTTCGGCTGCGGCGAGCGGTATCAGCTCACTCAAAGGCGGTAATACGGTTAT
CCACAGAATCAGGGGATAACGCAGGAAAGAACATGTGAGCAAAAGGCCAGCAAAAGGCCAGGAACCGTAA
AAAGGCCGCGTTGCTGGCGTTTTTCCATAGGCTCCGCCCCCCTGACGAGCATCACAAAAATCGACGCTCA
AGTCAGAGGTGGCGAAACCCGACAGGACTATAAAGATACCAGGCGTTTCCCCCTGGAAGCTCCCTCGTGC
GCTCTCCTGTTCCGACCCTGCCGCTTACCGGATACCTGTCCGCCTTTCTCCCTTCGGGAAGCGTGGCGCT
TTCTCATAGCTCACGCTGTAGGTATCTCAGTTCGGTGTAGGTCGTTCGCTCCAAGCTGGGCTGTGTGCAC
GAACCCCCCGTTCAGCCCGACCGCTGCGCCTTATCCGGTAACTATCGTCTTGAGTCCAACCCGGTAAGAC
ACGACTTATCGCCACTGGCAGCAGCCACTGGTAACAGGATTAGCAGAGCGAGGTATGTAGGCGGTGCTAC
AGAGTTCTTGAAGTGGTGGCCTAACTACGGCTACACTAGAAGAACAGTATTTGGTATCTGCGCTCTGCTG
AAGCCAGTTACCTTCGGAAAAAGAGTTGGTAGCTCTTGATCCGGCAAACAAACCACCGCTGGTAGCGGTG
GTTTTTTTGTTTGCAAGCAGCAGATTACGCGCAGAAAAAAAGGATCTCAAGAAGATCCTTTGATCTTTTC
TACGGGGTCTGACGCTCAGTGGAACGAAAACTCACGTTAAGGGATTTTGGTCATGAGATTATCAAAAAGG
ATCTTCACCTAGATCCTTTTAAATTAAAAATGAAGTTTTAAATCAATCTAAAGTATATATGAGTAAACTT
GGTCTGACAGTTACCAATGCTTAATCAGTGAGGCACCTATCTCAGCGATCTGTCTATTTCGTTCATCCAT
AGTTGCCTGACTCCCCGTCGTGTAGATAACTACGATACGGGAGGGCTTACCATCTGGCCCCAGTGCTGCA
ATGATACCGCGAGACCCACGCTCACCGGCTCCAGATTTATCAGCAATAAACCAGCCAGCCGGAAGGGCCG
AGCGCAGAAGTGGTCCTGCAACTTTATCCGCCTCCATCCAGTCTATTAATTGTTGCCGGGAAGCTAGAGT
AAGTAGTTCGCCAGTTAATAGTTTGCGCAACGTTGTTGCCATTGCTACAGGCATCGTGGTGTCACGCTCG
TCGTTTGGTATGGCTTCATTCAGCTCCGGTTCCCAACGATCAAGGCGAGTTACATGATCCCCCATGTTGT
GCAAAAAAGCGGTTAGCTCCTTCGGTCCTCCGATCGTTGTCAGAAGTAAGTTGGCCGCAGTGTTATCACT
CATGGTTATGGCAGCACTGCATAATTCTCTTACTGTCATGCCATCCGTAAGATGCTTTTCTGTGACTGGT
GAGTACTCAACCAAGTCATTCTGAGAATAGTGTATGCGGCGACCGAGTTGCTCTTGCCCGGCGTCAATAC
GGGATAATACCGCGCCACATAGCAGAACTTTAAAAGTGCTCATCATTGGAAAACGTTCTTCGGGGCGAAA
ACTCTCAAGGATCTTACCGCTGTTGAGATCCAGTTCGATGTAACCCACTCGTGCACCCAACTGATCTTCA
GCATCTTTTACTTTCACCAGCGTTTCTGGGTGAGCAAAAACAGGAAGGCAAAATGCCGCAAAAAAGGGAA
TAAGGGCGACACGGAAATGTTGAATACTCATACTCTTCCTTTTTCAATATTATTGAAGCATTTATCAGGG
TTATTGTCTCATGAGCGGATACATATTTGAATGTATTTAGAAAAATAAACAAATAGGGGTTCCGCGCACA
TTTCCCCGAAAAGTGCC
